Addgene plasmid #75946: EPHB3 gRNA (BRDN0001145322)
Purpose: 3rd generation lentiviral gRNA plasmid targeting human EPHB3
Depositing lab: John Doench & David Root. Depositing organization: Broad Institute. Publication: Optimized sgRNA design to maximize activity and minimize off-target effects of CRISPR-Cas9. Doench JG, Fusi N, Sullender M, Hegde M, Vaimberg EW, Donovan KF, Smith I, Tothova Z, Wilen C, Orchard R, Virgin HW, Listgarten J, Root DE. Nat Biotechnol. 2016 Jan 18. doi: 10.1038/nbt.3437. PubMed 26780180.
Backbone
  Vector backbone: lentiGuide-Puro
  Backbone manufacturer: Zhang Lab (Addgene plasmid # 52963)
  Vector type: Mammalian Expression, Lentiviral, CRISPR
  Selectable markers: Puromycin
Growth in bacteria
  Bacterial resistance: Ampicillin, 100 μg/mL
  Growth temperature: 37°C
  Growth strain: DH5alpha
  Copy number: High Copy
Gene/Insert
  Gene/Insert name: EPHB3 (alt names: EPHB3; NM_004443.3)
  gRNA/shRNA sequence: TTGGAGATCACACCTCGGGG
  Species: H. sapiens (human)
  Entrez Gene: EPHB3 (a.k.a. EK2, ETK2, HEK2, TYRO6)
  Promoter: hU6
  Cloning method: Unknown
  Sequencing primers: 5′ U6-F; 3′ pS2-R
Terms and licenses: Academic/Nonprofit Terms; Industry Terms: Not Available to Industry
Depositor comments: The gRNA was designed to target the following Genbank reference sequence(s): NM_004443.3. Note that this plasmid does NOT contain Cas9. It should be used in conjunction with lentiCas9-Blast (Addgene #52962) or otherwise with cell lines already expressing Cas9. Browse the full kinome gRNA library at http://www.addgene.org/pooled-library/broadgpp-human-kinome/ or visit http://www.broadinstitute.org/rnai/public/ for detailed protocols and information.
How to cite: EPHB3 gRNA (BRDN0001145322) was a gift from John Doench & David Root (Addgene plasmid # 75946 ; http://n2t.net/addgene:75946 ; RRID:Addgene_75946)
