[The description below was written by a language model from this plasmid's Addgene catalogue record and pLannotate feature annotations shown in this document.]
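Description:
EPHB3 gRNA (BRDN0001145322) is a third-generation lentiviral guide RNA plasmid built on the lentiGuide-Puro backbone and designed to direct Streptococcus pyogenes Cas9 to the human EPHB3 gene, which encodes an Eph-family receptor tyrosine kinase. In bacteria it is maintained as a high-copy plasmid through a ColE1/pUC-type origin and selected with ampicillin via the β-lactamase gene. The backbone also retains an f1 origin, an SV40 origin and poly(A) signal, and remnants of lac and T7/T3 promoter elements that play no part in the payload.

The lentiviral transfer cassette begins with an RSV promoter fused to a truncated HIV-1 5' LTR, which makes genomic RNA production independent of Tat. It continues with the Ψ packaging signal, a gag fragment, the Rev response element for Rev-dependent nuclear export, and a cPPT/CTS, and it ends with a self-inactivating ΔU3 3' LTR. Within this unit, a human U6 RNA polymerase III promoter drives the EPHB3-specific 20-nucleotide spacer joined to the Cas9 gRNA scaffold. A separate EF-1α promoter with its intron A expresses puromycin N-acetyltransferase, followed by a WPRE to enhance transcript expression, so that transduced mammalian cells can be selected with puromycin.

The plasmid does not encode Cas9, so it is meant to be used with a separate Cas9 vector such as lentiCas9-Blast or in cells that already express Cas9. The guide was designed against a human EPHB3 RefSeq transcript and belongs to a human kinome gRNA collection, which makes it suited to knockout studies of individual genes as a complement to pooled screening.
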