Features (pLannotate 1.2.2; 29 found; start..end, strand, type, name):
     14..80      +  CDS            small t antigen (fragment): SV40 (simian virus 40) small t antigen
    106..317     +  promoter       EF-1α core promoter: core promoter for human elongation factor EF-1α
    318..1256    +  intron         EF-1α intron A: intron upstream of the start codon of human EF-1α
   1278..1877    +  CDS            PuroR (fragment): puromycin N-acetyltransferase; pac from Streptomyces; confers resistance to puromycin
   1893..2481    +  misc_feature   WPRE: woodchuck hepatitis virus posttranscriptional regulatory element
   2532..2551    +  misc_feature   cPPT/CTS (fragment): central polypurine tract and central termination sequence of HIV-1
   2553..2786    +  LTR            3' LTR (ΔU3): self-inactivating 3' long terminal repeat (LTR) from HIV-1
   2864..2985    +  polyA_signal   SV40 poly(A) signal: SV40 polyadenylation signal
   3025..3160    +  rep_origin     SV40 ori: SV40 origin of replication
   3181..3199    -  promoter       T7 promoter: promoter for bacteriophage T7 RNA polymerase
   3207..3362    +  CDS            lacZα (fragment): LacZα fragment of β-galactosidase; lacZ fragment
   3367..3795    +  rep_origin     f1 ori (sequence partly withheld): f1 bacteriophage origin of replication; arrow indicates direction of (+) strand synthesis
   3848..3952    +  promoter       AmpR promoter: bla
   3953..4813    +  CDS            AmpR: β-lactamase; bla; confers resistance to ampicillin, carbenicillin, and related antibiotics
   4984..5572    +  rep_origin     ori: high-copy-number ColE1/pMB1/pBR322/pUC origin of replication
   5755..5847    +  CDS            lacI (fragment): lac repressor; lacI; The lac repressor binds to the lac operator to inhibit transcription in E. coli. This inhibition can be relieved by adding lactose or isopropyl-β-D-thiogalactopyranoside (IPTG).
   5860..5881    +  protein_bind   CAP binding site: CAP binding activates transcription in the presence of cAMP. E. coli catabolite activator protein
   5896..5926    +  promoter       lac promoter: promoter for the E. coli lac operon
   5934..5950    +  protein_bind   lac operator: The lac repressor binds to the lac operator to inhibit transcription in E. coli. This inhibition can be relieved by adding lactose or isopropyl-β-D-thiogalactopyranoside (IPTG). lac repressor encoded by lacI
   5995..6013    +  promoter       T3 promoter: promoter for bacteriophage T3 RNA polymerase
   6041..6267    +  promoter       RSV promoter: Rous sarcoma virus enhancer/promoter
   6268..6448    +  LTR            5' LTR (truncated): truncated 5' long terminal repeat (LTR) from HIV-1
   6495..6620    +  misc_feature   HIV-1 Ψ: packaging signal of human immunodeficiency virus type 1
   6604..6967    +  CDS            HIV-1 gag (fragment): gag protein from human immunodeficiency virus 1; gag
   7113..7346    +  misc_feature   RRE: The Rev response element (RRE) of HIV-1 allows for Rev-dependent mRNA export from the nucleus to the cytoplasm.
   7723..7749    +  CDS            Rev (fragment): human immunodeficiency virus 1 (HIV-1) Rev protein; rev; enhances nuclear export of unspliced and incompletely spliced viral mRNAs
   7753..7993    +  promoter       U6 promoter: RNA polymerase III promoter for human U6 snRNA
   8023..8098    +  misc_RNA       gRNA scaffold: guide RNA scaffold for the Streptococcus pyogenes CRISPR/Cas9 system
   8154..8271    +  misc_feature   cPPT/CTS: central polypurine tract and central termination sequence of HIV-1
>Addgene plasmid #75946 | EPHB3 gRNA (BRDN0001145322) | addgene full sequence | sequence record 184880 | Addgene Assembled Sequence
CCCGGGTGCAAAGATGGATAAAGTTTTAAACAGAGAGGAATCTTTGCAGCTAATGGACCTTCTAGGTCTT
GAAAGGAGTGGGAATTGGCTCCGGTGCCCGTCAGTGGGCAGAGCGCACATCGCCCACAGTCCCCGAGAAG
TTGGGGGGAGGGGTCGGCAATTGATCCGGTGCCTAGAGAAGGTGGCGCGGGGTAAACTGGGAAAGTGATG
TCGTGTACTGGCTCCGCCTTTTTCCCGAGGGTGGGGGAGAACCGTATATAAGTGCAGTAGTCGCCGTGAA
CGTTCTTTTTCGCAACGGGTTTGCCGCCAGAACACAGGTAAGTGCCGTGTGTGGTTCCCGCGGGCCTGGC
CTCTTTACGGGTTATGGCCCTTGCGTGCCTTGAATTACTTCCACCTGGCTGCAGTACGTGATTCTTGATC
CCGAGCTTCGGGTTGGAAGTGGGTGGGAGAGTTCGAGGCCTTGCGCTTAAGGAGCCCCTTCGCCTCGTGC
TTGAGTTGAGGCCTGGCCTGGGCGCTGGGGCCGCCGCGTGCGAATCTGGTGGCACCTTCGCGCCTGTCTC
GCTGCTTTCGATAAGTCTCTAGCCATTTAAAATTTTTGATGACCTGCTGCGACGCTTTTTTTCTGGCAAG
ATAGTCTTGTAAATGCGGGCCAAGATCTGCACACTGGTATTTCGGTTTTTGGGGCCGCGGGCGGCGACGG
GGCCCGTGCGTCCCAGCGCACATGTTCGGCGAGGCGGGGCCTGCGAGCGCGGCCACCGAGAATCGGACGG
GGGTAGTCTCAAGCTGGCCGGCCTGCTCTGGTGCCTGGCCTCGCGCCGCCGTGTATCGCCCCGCCCTGGG
CGGCAAGGCTGGCCCGGTCGGCACCAGTTGCGTGAGCGGAAAGATGGCCGCTTCCCGGCCCTGCTGCAGG
GAGCTCAAAATGGAGGACGCGGCGCTCGGGAGAGCGGGCGGGTGAGTCACCCACACAAAGGAAAAGGGCC
TTTCCGTCCTCAGCCGTCGCTTCATGTGACTCCACGGAGTACCGGGCGCCGTCCAGGCACCTCGATTAGT
TCTCGAGCTTTTGGAGTACGTCGTCTTTAGGTTGGGGGGAGGGGTTTTATGCGATGGAGTTTCCCCACAC
TGAGTGGGTGGAGACTGAAGTTAGGCCAGCTTGGCACTTGATGTAATTCTCCTTGGAATTTGCCCTTTTT
GAGTTTGGATCTTGGTTCATTCTCAAGCCTCAGACAGTGGTTCAAAGTTTTTTTCTTCCATTTCAGGTGT
CGTGACGTACGGCCACCATGACCGAGTACAAGCCCACGGTGCGCCTCGCCACCCGCGACGACGTCCCCAG
GGCCGTACGCACCCTCGCCGCCGCGTTCGCCGACTACCCCGCCACGCGCCACACCGTCGATCCGGACCGC
CACATCGAGCGGGTCACCGAGCTGCAAGAACTCTTCCTCACGCGCGTCGGGCTCGACATCGGCAAGGTGT
GGGTCGCGGACGACGGCGCCGCCGTGGCGGTCTGGACCACGCCGGAGAGCGTCGAAGCGGGGGCGGTGTT
CGCCGAGATCGGCCCGCGCATGGCCGAGTTGAGCGGTTCCCGGCTGGCCGCGCAGCAACAGATGGAAGGC
CTCCTGGCGCCGCACCGGCCCAAGGAGCCCGCGTGGTTCCTGGCCACCGTCGGAGTCTCGCCCGACCACC
AGGGCAAGGGTCTGGGCAGCGCCGTCGTGCTCCCCGGAGTGGAGGCGGCCGAGCGCGCCGGGGTGCCCGC
CTTCCTGGAGACCTCCGCGCCCCGCAACCTCCCCTTCTACGAGCGGCTCGGCTTCACCGTCACCGCCGAC
GTCGAGGTGCCCGAAGGACCGCGCACCTGGTGCATGACCCGCAAGCCCGGTGCCTGAACGCGTTAAGTCG
ACAATCAACCTCTGGATTACAAAATTTGTGAAAGATTGACTGGTATTCTTAACTATGTTGCTCCTTTTAC
GCTATGTGGATACGCTGCTTTAATGCCTTTGTATCATGCTATTGCTTCCCGTATGGCTTTCATTTTCTCC
TCCTTGTATAAATCCTGGTTGCTGTCTCTTTATGAGGAGTTGTGGCCCGTTGTCAGGCAACGTGGCGTGG
TGTGCACTGTGTTTGCTGACGCAACCCCCACTGGTTGGGGCATTGCCACCACCTGTCAGCTCCTTTCCGG
GACTTTCGCTTTCCCCCTCCCTATTGCCACGGCGGAACTCATCGCCGCCTGCCTTGCCCGCTGCTGGACA
GGGGCTCGGCTGTTGGGCACTGACAATTCCGTGGTGTTGTCGGGGAAATCATCGTCCTTTCCTTGGCTGC
TCGCCTGTGTTGCCACCTGGATTCTGCGCGGGACGTCCTTCTGCTACGTCCCTTCGGCCCTCAATCCAGC
GGACCTTCCTTCCCGCGGCCTGCTGCCGGCTCTGCGGCCTCTTCCGCGTCTTCGCCTTCGCCCTCAGACG
AGTCGGATCTCCCTTTGGGCCGCCTCCCCGCGTCGACTTTAAGACCAATGACTTACAAGGCAGCTGTAGA
TCTTAGCCACTTTTTAAAAGAAAAGGGGGGACTGGAAGGGCTAATTCACTCCCAACGAAGACAAGATCTG
CTTTTTGCTTGTACTGGGTCTCTCTGGTTAGACCAGATCTGAGCCTGGGAGCTCTCTGGCTAACTAGGGA
ACCCACTGCTTAAGCCTCAATAAAGCTTGCCTTGAGTGCTTCAAGTAGTGTGTGCCCGTCTGTTGTGTGA
CTCTGGTAACTAGAGATCCCTCAGACCCTTTTAGTCAGTGTGGAAAATCTCTAGCAGTACGTATAGTAGT
TCATGTCATCTTATTATTCAGTATTTATAACTTGCAAAGAAATGAATATCAGAGAGTGAGAGGAACTTGT
TTATTGCAGCTTATAATGGTTACAAATAAAGCAATAGCATCACAAATTTCACAAATAAAGCATTTTTTTC
ACTGCATTCTAGTTGTGGTTTGTCCAAACTCATCAATGTATCTTATCATGTCTGGCTCTAGCTATCCCGC
CCCTAACTCCGCCCATCCCGCCCCTAACTCCGCCCAGTTCCGCCCATTCTCCGCCCCATGGCTGACTAAT
TTTTTTTATTTATGCAGAGGCCGAGGCCGCCTCGGCCTCTGAGCTATTCCAGAAGTAGTGAGGAGGCTTT
TTTGGAGGCCTAGGGACGTACCCAATTCGCCCTATAGTGAGTCGTATTACGCGCGCTCACTGGCCGTCGT
TTTACAACGTCGTGACTGGGAAAACCCTGGCGTTACCCAACTTAATCGCCTTGCAGCACATCCCCCTTTC
GCCAGCTGGCGTAATAGCGAAGAGGCCCGCACCGATCGCCCTTCCCAACAGTTGCGCAGCCTGAATGGCG
AATGGG
[124 nt withheld, positions 3367-3490]
C
[91 nt withheld, positions 3492-3582]
A
[49 nt withheld, positions 3584-3632]
CCTTTGACGTTGGAGTCCACGTTCTTT
[37 nt withheld, positions 3660-3696]
ACCCTATCTCGGTCTATTCTTTTGATTTATAAGGGATTTTGCCGATTTCGGCCTATTGGTTAAAAAATGA
GCTGATTTAACAAAAATTTAACGCGAATTTTAACAAAATATTAACGCTTACAATTTAGGTGGCACTTTTC
GGGGAAATGTGCGCGGAACCCCTATTTGTTTATTTTTCTAAATACATTCAAATATGTATCCGCTCATGAG
ACAATAACCCTGATAAATGCTTCAATAATATTGAAAAAGGAAGAGTATGAGTATTCAACATTTCCGTGTC
GCCCTTATTCCCTTTTTTGCGGCATTTTGCCTTCCTGTTTTTGCTCACCCAGAAACGCTGGTGAAAGTAA
AAGATGCTGAAGATCAGTTGGGTGCACGAGTGGGTTACATCGAACTGGATCTCAACAGCGGTAAGATCCT
TGAGAGTTTTCGCCCCGAAGAACGTTTTCCAATGATGAGCACTTTTAAAGTTCTGCTATGTGGCGCGGTA
TTATCCCGTATTGACGCCGGGCAAGAGCAACTCGGTCGCCGCATACACTATTCTCAGAATGACTTGGTTG
AGTACTCACCAGTCACAGAAAAGCATCTTACGGATGGCATGACAGTAAGAGAATTATGCAGTGCTGCCAT
AACCATGAGTGATAACACTGCGGCCAACTTACTTCTGACAACGATCGGAGGACCGAAGGAGCTAACCGCT
TTTTTGCACAACATGGGGGATCATGTAACTCGCCTTGATCGTTGGGAACCGGAGCTGAATGAAGCCATAC
CAAACGACGAGCGTGACACCACGATGCCTGTAGCAATGGCAACAACGTTGCGCAAACTATTAACTGGCGA
ACTACTTACTCTAGCTTCCCGGCAACAATTAATAGACTGGATGGAGGCGGATAAAGTTGCAGGACCACTT
CTGCGCTCGGCCCTTCCGGCTGGCTGGTTTATTGCTGATAAATCTGGAGCCGGTGAGCGTGGGTCTCGCG
GTATCATTGCAGCACTGGGGCCAGATGGTAAGCCCTCCCGTATCGTAGTTATCTACACGACGGGGAGTCA
GGCAACTATGGATGAACGAAATAGACAGATCGCTGAGATAGGTGCCTCACTGATTAAGCATTGGTAACTG
TCAGACCAAGTTTACTCATATATACTTTAGATTGATTTAAAACTTCATTTTTAATTTAAAAGGATCTAGG
TGAAGATCCTTTTTGATAATCTCATGACCAAAATCCCTTAACGTGAGTTTTCGTTCCACTGAGCGTCAGA
CCCCGTAGAAAAGATCAAAGGATCTTCTTGAGATCCTTTTTTTCTGCGCGTAATCTGCTGCTTGCAAACA
AAAAAACCACCGCTACCAGCGGTGGTTTGTTTGCCGGATCAAGAGCTACCAACTCTTTTTCCGAAGGTAA
CTGGCTTCAGCAGAGCGCAGATACCAAATACTGTTCTTCTAGTGTAGCCGTAGTTAGGCCACCACTTCAA
GAACTCTGTAGCACCGCCTACATACCTCGCTCTGCTAATCCTGTTACCAGTGGCTGCTGCCAGTGGCGAT
AAGTCGTGTCTTACCGGGTTGGACTCAAGACGATAGTTACCGGATAAGGCGCAGCGGTCGGGCTGAACGG
GGGGTTCGTGCACACAGCCCAGCTTGGAGCGAACGACCTACACCGAACTGAGATACCTACAGCGTGAGCT
ATGAGAAAGCGCCACGCTTCCCGAAGGGAGAAAGGCGGACAGGTATCCGGTAAGCGGCAGGGTCGGAACA
GGAGAGCGCACGAGGGAGCTTCCAGGGGGAAACGCCTGGTATCTTTATAGTCCTGTCGGGTTTCGCCACC
TCTGACTTGAGCGTCGATTTTTGTGATGCTCGTCAGGGGGGCGGAGCCTATGGAAAAACGCCAGCAACGC
GGCCTTTTTACGGTTCCTGGCCTTTTGCTGGCCTTTTGCTCACATGTTCTTTCCTGCGTTATCCCCTGAT
TCTGTGGATAACCGTATTACCGCCTTTGAGTGAGCTGATACCGCTCGCCGCAGCCGAACGACCGAGCGCA
GCGAGTCAGTGAGCGAGGAAGCGGAAGAGCGCCCAATACGCAAACCGCCTCTCCCCGCGCGTTGGCCGAT
TCATTAATGCAGCTGGCACGACAGGTTTCCCGACTGGAAAGCGGGCAGTGAGCGCAACGCAATTAATGTG
AGTTAGCTCACTCATTAGGCACCCCAGGCTTTACACTTTATGCTTCCGGCTCGTATGTTGTGTGGAATTG
TGAGCGGATAACAATTTCACACAGGAAACAGCTATGACCATGATTACGCCAAGCGCGCAATTAACCCTCA
CTAAAGGGAACAAAAGCTGGAGCTGCAAGCTTAATGTAGTCTTATGCAATACTCTTGTAGTCTTGCAACA
TGGTAACGATGAGTTAGCAACATGCCTTACAAGGAGAGAAAAAGCACCGTGCATGCCGATTGGTGGAAGT
AAGGTGGTACGATCGTGCCTTATTAGGAAGGCAACAGACGGGTCTGACATGGATTGGACGAACCACTGAA
TTGCCGCATTGCAGAGATATTGTATTTAAGTGCCTAGCTCGATACATAAACGGGTCTCTCTGGTTAGACC
AGATCTGAGCCTGGGAGCTCTCTGGCTAACTAGGGAACCCACTGCTTAAGCCTCAATAAAGCTTGCCTTG
AGTGCTTCAAGTAGTGTGTGCCCGTCTGTTGTGTGACTCTGGTAACTAGAGATCCCTCAGACCCTTTTAG
TCAGTGTGGAAAATCTCTAGCAGTGGCGCCCGAACAGGGACTTGAAAGCGAAAGGGAAACCAGAGGAGCT
CTCTCGACGCAGGACTCGGCTTGCTGAAGCGCGCACGGCAAGAGGCGAGGGGCGGCGACTGGTGAGTACG
CCAAAAATTTTGACTAGCGGAGGCTAGAAGGAGAGAGATGGGTGCGAGAGCGTCAGTATTAAGCGGGGGA
GAATTAGATCGCGATGGGAAAAAATTCGGTTAAGGCCAGGGGGAAAGAAAAAATATAAATTAAAACATAT
AGTATGGGCAAGCAGGGAGCTAGAACGATTCGCAGTTAATCCTGGCCTGTTAGAAACATCAGAAGGCTGT
AGACAAATACTGGGACAGCTACAACCATCCCTTCAGACAGGATCAGAAGAACTTAGATCATTATATAATA
CAGTAGCAACCCTCTATTGTGTGCATCAAAGGATAGAGATAAAAGACACCAAGGAAGCTTTAGACAAGAT
AGAGGAAGAGCAAAACAAAAGTAAGACCACCGCACAGCAAGCGGCCGCTGATCTTCAGACCTGGAGGAGG
AGATATGAGGGACAATTGGAGAAGTGAATTATATAAATATAAAGTAGTAAAAATTGAACCATTAGGAGTA
GCACCCACCAAGGCAAAGAGAAGAGTGGTGCAGAGAGAAAAAAGAGCAGTGGGAATAGGAGCTTTGTTCC
TTGGGTTCTTGGGAGCAGCAGGAAGCACTATGGGCGCAGCGTCAATGACGCTGACGGTACAGGCCAGACA
ATTATTGTCTGGTATAGTGCAGCAGCAGAACAATTTGCTGAGGGCTATTGAGGCGCAACAGCATCTGTTG
CAACTCACAGTCTGGGGCATCAAGCAGCTCCAGGCAAGAATCCTGGCTGTGGAAAGATACCTAAAGGATC
AACAGCTCCTGGGGATTTGGGGTTGCTCTGGAAAACTCATTTGCACCACTGCTGTGCCTTGGAATGCTAG
TTGGAGTAATAAATCTCTGGAACAGATTTGGAATCACACGACCTGGATGGAGTGGGACAGAGAAATTAAC
AATTACACAAGCTTAATACACTCCTTAATTGAAGAATCGCAAAACCAGCAAGAAAAGAATGAACAAGAAT
TATTGGAATTAGATAAATGGGCAAGTTTGTGGAATTGGTTTAACATAACAAATTGGCTGTGGTATATAAA
ATTATTCATAATGATAGTAGGAGGCTTGGTAGGTTTAAGAATAGTTTTTGCTGTACTTTCTATAGTGAAT
AGAGTTAGGCAGGGATATTCACCATTATCGTTTCAGACCCACCTCCCAACCCCGAGGGGACCCAGAGAGG
GCCTATTTCCCATGATTCCTTCATATTTGCATATACGATACAAGGCTGTTAGAGAGATAATTAGAATTAA
TTTGACTGTAAACACAAAGATATTAGTACAAAATACGTGACGTAGAAAGTAATAATTTCTTGGGTAGTTT
GCAGTTTTAAAATTATGTTTTAAAATGGACTATCATATGCTTACCGTAACTTGAAAGTATTTCGATTTCT
TGGCTTTATATATCTTGTGGAAAGGACGAAACACCGTTGGAGATCACACCTCGGGGGTTTTAGAGCTAGA
AATAGCAAGTTAAAATAAGGCTAGTCCGTTATCAACTTGAAAAAGTGGCACCGAGTCGGTGCTTTTTTAA
GCTTGGCGTAACTAGATCTTGAGACAAATGGCAGTATTCATCCACAATTTTAAAAGAAAAGGGGGGATTG
GGGGGTACAGTGCAGGGGAAAGAATAGTAGACATAATAGCAACAGACATACAAACTAAAGAATTACAAAA
ACAAATTACAAAAATTCAAAATTTTCGGGTTTATTACAGGGACAGCAGAGATCCACTTTGGCGCCGGCTC
GAGGGGG
