>Addgene plasmid #75946 | EPHB3 gRNA (BRDN0001145322) | depositor partial sequence | sequence record 143406 | Target Sequence
TTGGAGATCACACCTCGGGG
