>Addgene plasmid #75946 | EPHB3 gRNA (BRDN0001145322) | addgene partial sequence | sequence record 184879 | hU6-F
CGTGACGTAGAAAGTAATAATTTCTTGGGTAGTTTGCAGTTTTAAAATTATGTTTTAAAATGGACTATCA
TATGCTTACCGTAACTTGAAAGTATTTCGATTTCTTGGCTTTATATATCTTGTGGAAAGGACGAAACACC
GTTGGAGATCACACCTCGGGGGTTTTAGAGCTAGAAATAGCAAGTTAAAATAAGGCTAGTCCGTTATCAA
CTTGAAAAAGTGGCACCGAGTCGGTGCTTTTTTAAGCTTGGCGTAACTAGATCTTGAGACAAATGGCAGT
ATTCATCCACAATTTTAAAAGAAAAGGGGGGATTGGGGGGTACAGTGCAGGGGAAAGAATAGTAGACATA
ATAGCAACAGACATACAAACTAAAGAATTACAAAAACAAATTACAAAAATTCAAAATTTTCGGGTTTATT
ACAGGGACAGCAGAGATCCACTTTGGCGCCGGCTCGAGGGGGCCCGGGTGCAAAGATGGATAAAGTTTTA
AACAGAGAGGAATCTTTGCAGCTAATGGACCTTCTAGGTCTTGAAAGGAGTGGGAATTGGCTCCGGTGCC
CGTCAGTGGG
